Addgene plasmid #190703: pAc-sgRNA-Cas9.scr_1
Purpose: Expresses scrambled sgRNA and Cas9-Puro in Drosophila S2 cells
Depositing lab: David Bartel. Depositing organization: Whitehead Institute for Biomedical Research. Publication: Endogenous transcripts direct microRNA degradation in Drosophila, and this targeted degradation is required for proper embryonic development. Kingston ER, Blodgett LW, Bartel DP. Mol Cell. 2022 Sep 15. pii: S1097-2765(22)00849-8. doi: 10.1016/j.molcel.2022.08.029. PubMed 36150386.
Backbone
  Vector backbone: pAc-sgRNA-Cas9
  Backbone manufacturer: Ji-Long Liu
  Backbone size w/o insert (bp): 10615
  Total vector size (bp): 10635
  Vector type: Insect Expression, CRISPR
  Selectable markers: Puromycin
Growth in bacteria
  Bacterial resistance: Ampicillin, 100 μg/mL
  Growth temperature: 37°C
  Growth strain: DH5alpha
  Copy number: High Copy
Gene/Insert
  Gene/Insert name: Scrambled sgRNA 1
  gRNA/shRNA sequence: CTGGGCTACTCCAGTAAGGA
  Species: D. melanogaster (fly)
  Promoter: Drosophila U6
  Cloning method: Restriction Enzyme; 5′ cloning site SapI (destroyed during cloning); 3′ cloning site SapI (destroyed during cloning)
  Sequencing primers: 5′ GTTCGACTTGCAGCCTGAAATACG
Terms and licenses: Academic/Nonprofit Terms; Industry Terms: Not Available to Industry
How to cite: pAc-sgRNA-Cas9.scr_1 was a gift from David Bartel (Addgene plasmid # 190703 ; http://n2t.net/addgene:190703 ; RRID:Addgene_190703)
