[The description below was written by a language model from this plasmid's Addgene catalogue record and pLannotate feature annotations shown in this document.]
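Description:
pAc-sgRNA-Cas9.scr_1 is a 10.6 kb all-in-one CRISPR plasmid for Drosophila S2 cells, built on the pAc-sgRNA-Cas9 insect expression backbone. In bacteria it is maintained as a high-copy plasmid through a ColE1/pUC-type origin and selected with ampicillin via the β-lactamase gene and its native promoter. The annotation also picks up leftover backbone fragments (a partial tetracycline resistance gene, a short piece of SV40 large T antigen and a small stray Ac5 promoter fragment). These appear to be non-functional remnants.

The plasmid carries two expression units. A Drosophila U6-2 RNA polymerase III promoter drives a single guide RNA made up of a 20-nt spacer, cloned between two SapI sites that were destroyed in the process, fused to the Streptococcus pyogenes Cas9 gRNA scaffold. Here the spacer is a scrambled sequence ("Scrambled sgRNA 1"), which presumably has no intended target in the fly genome. On the opposite strand, the strong constitutive actin 5C (Ac5) promoter, which spans the plasmid's numbering origin, drives S. pyogenes Cas9. The software annotates Cas9 as adjoining N- and C-terminal portions that together form one contiguous coding region. This is followed by a nucleoplasmin bipartite nuclear localization signal and then puromycin N-acetyltransferase. The catalogue describes this product as "Cas9-Puro", but the feature table does not annotate the short linker between Cas9-NLS and PuroR, so how the two are coupled is not stated. An SV40 polyadenylation signal lies just downstream of this unit, although it is annotated on the opposite strand.

Puromycin selection enriches for transfected S2 cells expressing Cas9. The construct therefore serves as a non-targeting negative control alongside sibling plasmids carrying gene-specific guides, here associated with a study of targeted microRNA degradation in Drosophila.
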