Features (pLannotate 1.2.2; 14 found; start..end, strand, type, name):
    835..1234    +  promoter       dU6-2 promoter: RNA polymerase III promoter for Drosophila U6-2 snRNA (Das et al., 1987)
   1256..1331    +  misc_RNA       gRNA scaffold: guide RNA scaffold for the Streptococcus pyogenes CRISPR/Cas9 system
   1338..1419    -  promoter       Ac5 promoter (fragment): Drosophila melanogaster actin 5C promoter
   1569..1673    +  promoter       AmpR promoter: bla
   1674..2534    +  CDS            AmpR: β-lactamase; bla; confers resistance to ampicillin, carbenicillin, and related antibiotics
   2705..3293    +  rep_origin     ori: high-copy-number ColE1/pMB1/pBR322/pUC origin of replication
   3339..3786    -  CDS            TcR (fragment): tetracycline efflux protein; tet; confers resistance to tetracycline
   3787..3871    +  CDS            large T antigen (fragment): large T antigen from SV40 (simian virus 40)
   3894..4028    +  polyA_signal   SV40 poly(A) signal: SV40 polyadenylation signal
   4036..4635    -  CDS            PuroR: puromycin N-acetyltransferase; pac from Streptomyces alboniger; confers resistance to puromycin
   4729..4776    -  CDS            nucleoplasmin NLS: bipartite nuclear localization signal from nucleoplasmin
   4777..7275    -  CDS            Cas9(C): C-terminal portion of Streptococcus pyogenes Cas9 (Zetsche et al., 2015)
   7276..8877    -  CDS            Cas9(N): N-terminal portion of Streptococcus pyogenes Cas9 (Zetsche et al., 2015)
   9038..834     -  promoter       Ac5 promoter (across the origin): Drosophila melanogaster actin 5c promoter
>Addgene plasmid #190703 | pAc-sgRNA-Cas9.scr_1 | addgene full sequence | sequence record 373464 | Addgene NGS Result
GCCACGCCCCGCCCCACCCTTCCTTCCGCTGCCCCGCACCCCTTTCCTTCCACTACCGTTTTGCCGCATT
TGGTATTGCCATCTCGCTTTTTTGGCTTTACTTTGCTTTTTGAATAAGCCAAGAAACTGAAATCAAAGCG
GACAGTCCGAAAATTGAATATTCCAAAAAACAACAATTGCACATGCACTGCGTTCGGCAAAAGACGCAGA
AATTCAAGCCTTTTGGTCTGGCATCATCTTAAAATATCATCAGTATCATCATTGCCATTATAAATACATA
AGAAAATGAGAATACATTAAAGATATACATACAATCTTTGTCATAGTCAACATATTTTGCAACAAAATTA
TCTATAGATAACATGTTTTTGTAGAAAATTCCACTAACTGATTTTCGTATAAATACAAATTATTCTCATT
CTTCAAAATACTCGCCGACGTCATCGCGAAATTCCTCAGCATTCTTCGACAAATGAAGAGAGACAGCGAG
TGACACAATCTTATCTTGCCGACGAGTCTTTGAAAATGGCCCCGGGTAACGGTGAAAAACATATAGCCAA
GAATGGAGCGATCGCCAGGCGATGGAAATTGGCTTCAAATTGCTCCGAATATGGCCAGTTGGTCAGTTGG
CATTGGATTGTGGAGAGATACTAGATCAGCTCGTTCTCCTTCTCCTCCGCATTCTCCTACTCCGCCCGAA
GACGCTTCTTTGATCGCTTCTTTCTCGAATGTGTACATATTCATTATGTATTTGGTGTTTGGCGACGATC
AGCCAGCTTTAATGGCCATAAAACGTGTCTTGGTTTGTGGGCCACATAACAGGCAGCGAGATCTGTTCGA
CTTGCAGCCTGAAATACGGCACGAGTAGGAAAAGCCGAGTCAAATGCCGAATGCAGAGTCTCATTACAGC
ACAATCAACTCAAGAAAAACTCGACACTTTTTTACCATTTGCACTTAAATCCTTTTTTATTCGTTATGTA
TACTTTTTTTGGTCCCTAACCAAAACAAAACCAAACTCTCTTAGTCGTGCCTCTATATTTAAAACTATCA
ATTTATTATAGTCAATAAATCGAACTGTGTTTTCAACAAACGAACAATAGGACACTTTGATTCTAAAGGA
AATTTTGAAAATCTTAAGCAGAGGGTTCTTAAGACCATTTGCCAATTCTTATAATTCTCAACTGCTCTTT
CCTGATGTTGATCATTTATATAGGTATGTTTTCCTCAATACTTCGCTGGGCTACTCCAGTAAGGAGTTTT
AGAGCTAGAAATAGCAAGTTAAAATAAGGCTAGTCCGTTATCAACTTGAAAAAGTGGCACCGAGTCGGTG
CTTTTTTAGATCTGGAAAAATGATGTGACAGTGGAAATGAGAAGTAGGTGCATCTGCAAAGATTTGATTC
AGAGTTGATGCCATTCATGATTTTTTTTTAGAAGTATCATTTGTGTTTTTAGAATATAGAATTAATTCTT
GAAGACGAAAGGGCCTCGTGATACGCCTATTTTTATAGGTTAATGTCATGATAATAATGGTTTCTTAGAC
GTCAGGTGGCACTTTTCGGGGAAATGTGCGCGGAACCCCTATTTGTTTATTTTTCTAAATACATTCAAAT
ATGTATCCGCTCATGAGACAATAACCCTGATAAATGCTTCAATAATATTGAAAAAGGAAGAGTATGAGTA
TTCAACATTTCCGTGTCGCCCTTATTCCCTTTTTTGCGGCATTTTGCCTTCCTGTTTTTGCTCACCCAGA
AACGCTGGTGAAAGTAAAAGATGCTGAAGATCAGTTGGGTGCACGAGTGGGTTACATCGAACTGGATCTC
AACAGCGGTAAGATCCTTGAGAGTTTTCGCCCCGAAGAACGTTTTCCAATGATGAGCACTTTTAAAGTTC
TGCTATGTGGCGCGGTATTATCCCGTGTTGACGCCGGGCAAGAGCAACTCGGTCGCCGCATACACTATTC
TCAGAATGACTTGGTTGAGTACTCACCAGTCACAGAAAAGCATCTTACGGATGGCATGACAGTAAGAGAA
TTATGCAGTGCTGCCATAACCATGAGTGATAACACTGCGGCCAACTTACTTCTGACAACGATCGGAGGAC
CGAAGGAGCTAACCGCTTTTTTGCACAACATGGGGGATCATGTAACTCGCCTTGATCGTTGGGAACCGGA
GCTGAATGAAGCCATACCAAACGACGAGCGTGACACCACGATGCCTGCAGCAATGGCAACAACGTTGCGC
AAACTATTAACTGGCGAACTACTTACTCTAGCTTCCCGGCAACAATTAATAGACTGGATGGAGGCGGATA
AAGTTGCAGGACCACTTCTGCGCTCGGCCCTTCCGGCTGGCTGGTTTATTGCTGATAAATCTGGAGCCGG
TGAGCGTGGGTCTCGCGGTATCATTGCAGCACTGGGGCCAGATGGTAAGCCCTCCCGTATCGTAGTTATC
TACACGACGGGGAGTCAGGCAACTATGGATGAACGAAATAGACAGATCGCTGAGATAGGTGCCTCACTGA
TTAAGCATTGGTAACTGTCAGACCAAGTTTACTCATATATACTTTAGATTGATTTAAAACTTCATTTTTA
ATTTAAAAGGATCTAGGTGAAGATCCTTTTTGATAATCTCATGACCAAAATCCCTTAACGTGAGTTTTCG
TTCCACTGAGCGTCAGACCCCGTAGAAAAGATCAAAGGATCTTCTTGAGATCCTTTTTTTCTGCGCGTAA
TCTGCTGCTTGCAAACAAAAAAACCACCGCTACCAGCGGTGGTTTGTTTGCCGGATCAAGAGCTACCAAC
TCTTTTTCCGAAGGTAACTGGCTTCAGCAGAGCGCAGATACCAAATACTGTCCTTCTAGTGTAGCCGTAG
TTAGGCCACCACTTCAAGAACTCTGTAGCACCGCCTACATACCTCGCTCTGCTAATCCTGTTACCAGTGG
CTGCTGCCAGTGGCGATAAGTCGTGTCTTACCGGGTTGGACTCAAGACGATAGTTACCGGATAAGGCGCA
GCGGTCGGGCTGAACGGGGGGTTCGTGCACACAGCCCAGCTTGGAGCGAACGACCTACACCGAACTGAGA
TACCTACAGCGTGAGCTATGAGAAAGCGCCACGCTTCCCGAAGGGAGAAAGGCGGACAGGTATCCGGTAA
GCGGCAGGGTCGGAACAGGAGAGCGCACGAGGGAGCTTCCAGGGGGAAACGCCTGGTATCTTTATAGTCC
TGTCGGGTTTCGCCACCTCTGACTTGAGCGTCGATTTTTGTGATGCTCGTCAGGGGGGCGGAGCCTATGG
AAAAACGCCAGCAACGCGGCCTTTTTACGGTTCCTGGCCTTTTGCTGGCCTTGAAGCTGTCCCTGATGGT
CGTCATCTACCTGCCTGGACAGCATGGCCTGCAACGCGGGCATCCCGATGCCGCCGGAAGCGAGAAGAAT
CATAATGGGGAAGGCCATCCAGCCTCGCGTCGCGAACGCCAGCAAGACGTAGCCCAGCGCGTCGGCCGCC
ATGCCGGCGATAATGGCCTGCTTCTCGCCGAAACGTTTGGTGGCGGGACCAGTGACGAAGGCTTGAGCGA
GGGCGTGCAAGATTCCGAATACCGCAAGCGACAGGCCGATCATCGTCGCGCTCCAGCGAAAGCGGTCCTC
GCCGAAAATGACCCAGAGCGCTGCCGGCACCTGTCCTACGAGTTGCATGATAAAGAAGACAGTCATAAGT
GCGGCGACGATAGTCATGCCCCGCGCCCACCGGAAGGAGCTGACTGGGTTGAAGGCTCTCAAGGGCATCG
GTCGACTGATCATAATCAGCCATACCACATTTGTAGAGGTTTTACTTGCTTTAAAAAACCTCCCACACCT
CCCCCTGAACCTGAAACATAAAATGAATGCAATTGTTGTTGTTAACTTGTTTATTGCAGCTTATAATGGT
TACAAATAAAGCAATAGCATCACAAATTTCACAAATAAAGCATTTTTTTCACTGCATTCTAGTTGTGGTT
TGTCCAAACTCATCAATGTATCTTATCATGTCTGGATCCCTCGAGTCAGGCACCGGGCTTGCGGGTCATG
CACCAGGTGCGCGGTCCTTCGGGCACCTCGACGTCGGCGGTGACGGTGAAGCCGAGCCGCTCGTAGAAGG
GGAGGTTGCGGGGCGCGGAGGTCTCCAGGAAGGCGGGCACCCCGGCGCGCTCGGCCGCCTCCACTCCGGG
GAGCACGACGGCGCTGCCCAGACCCTTGCCCTGGTGGTCGGGCGAGACGCCGACGGTGGCCAGGAACCAC
GCGGGCTCCTTGGGCCGGTGCGGCGCCAGGAGGCCTTCCATCTGTTGCTGCGCGGCCAGCCGGGAACCGC
TCAACTCGGCCATGCGCGGGCCGATCTCGGCGAACACCGCCCCCGCTTCGACGCTCTCCGGCGTGGTCCA
GACCGCCACCGCGGCGCCGTCGTCCGCGACCCACACCTTGCCGATGTCGAGCCCGACGCGCGTGAGGAAG
AGTTCTTGCAGCTCGGTGACCCGCTCGATGTGGCGGTCCGGGTCGACGGTGTGGCGCGTGGCGGGGTAGT
CGGCGAACGCGGCGGCGAGGGTGCGTACGGCCCGGGGGACGTCGTCGCGGGTGGCGAGGCGCACCGTGGG
CTTGTACTCGGTCATGCTACCGCTGCCGCTACCGCTAGCAGGGCCGGGATTCTCCTCCACGTCACCGCAT
GTTAGAAGACTTCCTCTGCCCTCAAGCTTGCCTGATCCCTTTTTCTTTTTTGCCTGGCCGGCCTTTTTCG
TGGCCGCCGGCCTTTTGTCGCCTCCCAGCTGAGACAGGTCGATCCGTGTCTCGTACAGGCCGGTGATGCT
CTGGTGGATCAGGGTGGCGTCCAGCACCTCTTTGGTGCTGGTGTACCTCTTCCGGTCGATGGTGGTGTCA
AAGTACTTGAAGGCGGCAGGGGCTCCCAGATTGGTCAGGGTAAACAGGTGGATGATATTCTCGGCCTGCT
CTCTGATGGGCTTATCCCGGTGCTTGTTGTAGGCGGACAGCACTTTGTCCAGATTAGCGTCGGCCAGGAT
CACTCTCTTGGAGAACTCGCTGATCTGCTCGATGATCTCGTCCAGGTAGTGCTTGTGCTGTTCCACAAAC
AGCTGTTTCTGCTCATTATCCTCGGGGGAGCCCTTCAGCTTCTCATAGTGGCTGGCCAGGTACAGGAAGT
TCACATATTTGGAGGGCAGGGCCAGTTCGTTTCCCTTCTGCAGTTCGCCGGCAGAGGCCAGCATTCTCTT
CCGGCCGTTTTCCAGCTCGAACAGGGAGTACTTAGGCAGCTTGATGATCAGGTCCTTTTTCACTTCTTTG
TAGCCCTTGGCTTCCAGAAAGTCGATGGGATTCTTCTCGAAGCTGCTTCTTTCCATGATGGTGATCCCCA
GCAGCTCTTTCACACTCTTCAGTTTCTTGGACTTGCCCTTTTCCACTTTGGCCACCACCAGCACAGAATA
GGCCACGGTGGGGCTGTCGAAGCCGCCGTACTTCTTAGGGTCCCAGTCCTTCTTTCTGGCGATCAGCTTA
TCGCTGTTCCTCTTGGGCAGGATAGACTCTTTGCTGAAGCCGCCTGTCTGCACCTCGGTCTTTTTCACGA
TATTCACTTGGGGCATGCTCAGCACTTTCCGCACGGTGGCAAAATCCCGGCCCTTATCCCACACGATCTC
CCCGGTTTCGCCGTTTGTCTCGATCAGAGGCCGCTTCCGGATCTCGCCGTTGGCCAGGGTAATCTCGGTC
TTGAAAAAGTTCATGATGTTGCTGTAGAAGAAGTACTTGGCGGTAGCCTTGCCGATTTCCTGCTCGCTCT
TGGCGATCATCTTCCGCACGTCGTACACCTTGTAGTCGCCGTACACGAACTCGCTTTCCAGCTTAGGGTA
CTTTTTGATCAGGGCGGTTCCCACGACGGCGTTCAGGTAGGCGTCGTGGGCGTGGTGGTAGTTGTTGATC
TCGCGCACTTTGTAAAACTGGAAATCCTTCCGGAAATCGGACACCAGCTTGGACTTCAGGGTGATCACTT
TCACTTCCCGGATCAGCTTGTCATTCTCGTCGTACTTAGTGTTCATCCGGGAGTCCAGGATCTGTGCCAC
GTGCTTTGTGATCTGCCGGGTTTCCACCAGCTGTCTCTTGATGAAGCCGGCCTTATCCAGTTCGCTCAGG
CCGCCTCTCTCGGCCTTGGTCAGATTGTCGAACTTTCTCTGGGTAATCAGCTTGGCGTTCAGCAGCTGCC
GCCAGTAGTTCTTCATCTTCTTCACGACCTCTTCGGAGGGCACGTTGTCGCTCTTGCCCCGGTTCTTGTC
GCTTCTGGTCAGCACCTTGTTGTCGATGGAGTCGTCCTTCAGAAAGCTCTGAGGCACGATATGGTCCACA
TCGTAGTCGGACAGCCGGTTGATGTCCAGTTCCTGGTCCACGTACATATCCCGCCCATTCTGCAGGTAGT
ACAGGTACAGCTTCTCGTTCTGCAGCTGGGTGTTTTCCACGGGGTGTTCTTTCAGGATCTGGCTGCCCAG
CTCTTTGATGCCCTCTTCGATCCGCTTCATTCTCTCGCGGCTGTTCTTCTGTCCCTTCTGGGTGGTCTGG
TTCTCTCTGGCCATTTCGATCACGATGTTCTCGGGCTTGTGCCGGCCCATCACTTTCACGAGCTCGTCCA
CCACCTTCACTGTCTGCAGGATGCCCTTCTTAATGGCGGGGCTGCCGGCCAGATTGGCAATGTGCTCGTG
CAGGCTATCGCCCTGGCCGGACACCTGGGCTTTCTGGATGTCCTCTTTAAAGGTCAGGCTGTCGTCGTGG
ATCAGCTGCATGAAGTTTCTGTTGGCGAAGCCGTCGGACTTCAGGAAATCCAGGATTGTCTTGCCGGACT
GCTTGTCCCGGATGCCGTTGATCAGCTTCCGGCTCAGCCTGCCCCAGCCGGTGTATCTCCGCCGCTTCAG
CTGCTTCATCACTTTGTCGTCGAACAGGTGGGCATAGGTTTTCAGCCGTTCCTCGATCATCTCTCTGTCC
TCAAACAGTGTCAGGGTCAGCACGATATCTTCCAGAATGTCCTCGTTTTCCTCATTGTCCAGGAAGTCCT
TGTCCTTGATAATTTTCAGCAGATCGTGGTATGTGCCCAGGGAGGCGTTGAACCGATCTTCCACGCCGGA
GATTTCCACGGAGTCGAAGCACTCGATTTTCTTGAAGTAGTCCTCTTTCAGCTGCTTCACGGTCACTTTC
CGGTTGGTCTTGAACAGCAGGTCCACGATGGCCTTTTTCTGCTCGCCGCTCAGGAAGGCGGGCTTTCTCA
TTCCCTCGGTCACGTATTTCACTTTGGTCAGCTCGTTATACACGGTGAAGTACTCGTACAGCAGGCTGTG
CTTGGGCAGCACCTTCTCGTTGGGCAGGTTCTTATCGAAGTTGGTCATCCGCTCGATGAAGCTCTGGGCG
GAAGCGCCCTTGTCCACCACTTCCTCGAAGTTCCAGGGGGTGATGGTTTCCTCGCTCTTTCTGGTCATCC
AGGCGAATCTGCTGTTTCCCCTGGCCAGAGGGCCCACGTAGTAGGGGATGCGGAAGGTCAGGATCTTCTC
GATCTTTTCCCGGTTGTCCTTCAGGAATGGGTAAAAATCTTCCTGCCGCCGCAGAATGGCGTGCAGCTCT
CCCAGGTGGATCTGGTGGGGGATGCTGCCGTTGTCGAAGGTCCGCTGCTTCCGCAGCAGGTCCTCTCTGT
TCAGCTTCACGAGCAGTTCCTCGGTGCCGTCCATCTTTTCCAGGATGGGCTTGATGAACTTGTAGAACTC
TTCCTGGCTGGCTCCGCCGTCAATGTAGCCGGCGTAGCCGTTCTTGCTCTGGTCGAAGAAAATCTCTTTG
TACTTCTCAGGCAGCTGCTGCCGCACGAGAGCTTTCAGCAGGGTCAGGTCCTGGTGGTGCTCGTCGTATC
TCTTGATCATAGAGGCGCTCAGGGGGGCCTTGGTGATCTCGGTGTTCACTCTCAGGATGTCGCTCAGCAG
GATGGCGTCGGACAGGTTCTTGGCGGCCAGAAACAGGTCGGCGTACTGGTCGCCGATCTGGGCCAGCAGG
TTGTCCAGGTCGTCGTCGTAGGTGTCCTTGCTCAGCTGCAGTTTGGCATCCTCGGCCAGGTCGAAGTTGC
TCTTGAAGTTGGGGGTCAGGCCCAGGCTCAGGGCAATCAGGTTTCCGAACAGGCCATTCTTCTTCTCGCC
GGGCAGCTGGGCGATCAGATTTTCCAGCCGTCTGCTCTTGCTCAGTCTGGCAGACAGGATGGCCTTGGCG
TCCACGCCGCTGGCGTTGATGGGGTTTTCCTCGAACAGCTGGTTGTAGGTCTGCACCAGCTGGATGAACA
GCTTGTCCACGTCGCTGTTGTCGGGGTTCAGGTCGCCCTCGATCAGGAAGTGGCCCCGGAACTTGATCAT
GTGGGCCAGGGCCAGATAGATCAGCCGCAGGTCGGCCTTGTCGGTGCTGTCCACCAGTTTCTTTCTCAGG
TGGTAGATGGTGGGGTACTTCTCGTGGTAGGCCACCTCGTCCACGATGTTGCCGAAGATGGGGTGCCGCT
CGTGCTTCTTATCCTCTTCCACCAGGAAGGACTCTTCCAGTCTGTGGAAGAAGCTGTCGTCCACCTTGGC
CATCTCGTTGCTGAAGATCTCTTGCAGATAGCAGATCCGGTTCTTCCGTCTGGTGTATCTTCTTCTGGCG
GTTCTCTTCAGCCGGGTGGCCTCGGCTGTTTCGCCGCTGTCGAACAGCAGGGCTCCGATCAGGTTCTTCT
TGATGCTGTGCCGGTCGGTGTTGCCCAGCACCTTGAATTTCTTGCTGGGCACCTTGTACTCGTCGGTGAT
CACGGCCCAGCCCACAGAGTTGGTGCCGATGTCCAGGCCGATGCTGTACTTCTTGTCGGCTGCTGGGACT
CCGTGGATACCGACCTTCCGCTTCTTCTTTGGGGCCATCTTATCGTCATCGTCTTTGTAATCAATATCAT
GATCCTTGTAGTCTCCGTCGTGGTCCTTATAGTCCATGAATTCCACCACACTGGACTAGTAGGTACCCCG
ATCCGGGGTCTCTGGATTAGACGACTGCTGGCTGATGGAGCGGCTTTGTGTCGGGAGGAGTATCCACACA
GCACAAGAACTCAAACGGTAGTGATATGAAAACTGGTCCCGCAGCCCGTTTTATAAAGCCCGCTTAGCGC
TAAAACCTTATCAGCCGCAATGCTCTCCGCTCTCAAGTCGCGTTCAAAACTTTTACCATATATGGGTATG
AATTGTTCGCCGATTGGGTTTTCATTTACGGAGAATTTCCTCCGCAACTGGGTGTTCGTGCTTGTGTGTG
TCTTGTATATCGCCATGAAGAGTGTACTTCCATGGGTCCTATCAGTTGCGGCATGTGATTCAATTTGGGG
GTTACTCATATTCGATACTTCAGCTGGTTATCTTTATGCTGTGATGGTCACGGTGCTTTTACACATTTTT
TCCCCAACTACTCATTGTATGCCAAAACATACATATGTACATGTGTTTATAGTGGGTTTATTAGTAATGT
CCAGCGATATTAAAACATTACAGTTAAATAATATTCATATTAGCTTACGTTTACTGCTATCTGCACTTCA
AATTGGTTATTCCAGGGACATTTTGTGCAACACACATCTTCTAGTAGGGCATTCACTAGTCGTAGAAAAC
ACACCTAACTTAAGCCGGTTTTAACAATAACGGCGAAACAGCTGCCAGACGAGAGAAAAGTACACAGCAA
GAAGCATTTCTATAATGATGCCGTCCTAAATATGCAGCATTTTTGCTCAAATTGATCATTTCGTTGCATC
GCTCAGGTGGTATAGTATTTGGCTATTGAATGTGATTGCTATCTTAATAGTTTTGAATAGTAATAGTGCA
AATATTCATTCATAAAAAATAGGTAATCGATTTTTTCAGTGCAGTCTATGCGTTTGCGCAACAGAGACGA
AGAGAGAGACGCCTCACACACAAGCACATGCGGTCTAAGCTGCTCTCCCTCTTTTTCTCTCTCTCTCTGG
CTTGCGGCAGTTTTCCAGAGGCTGTGACTCAGTAAGCATTTCTTGTTGTTACCCTAACGATAAGCGTCCG
ATTCCTAATTCTCTTTCAAATAATTTGTTTTATTTTTTTTTTTGTGTGTTTTGAAGTCAAACAGCTTCAT
AAACAATATTAAATATCGCAATTGTTATTGCAAATGCATTCGTATCAGGCGCCTTGATGTTTTTCGCCAA
AACTTCGTCTGCTCTTTGTCAGCGTAATTGCGTTTGCCGGTCGTGCCGTCTTGCTCGCACGCGGCTTGCA
AACAAAAAGTGAAAGAGGGAAAGCCACCTGTGTTGTTGCTTTTGTTGCTATCGTTGGCTGCACACACATG
GCAATAAGTAACCATATTGTAGACTTATTTATTTTAGCGTTTTCGTTGACTAATCTTTGTTTAAATAATT
GCCTATTTCGAGCCAAAATGACGCATAAAAGGAAACGGCAACATGCGGTGCGTTGAGCATGCGTAAGCGA
GATGGCGCTAGAGAGAGCGCAGCATAAAAAGAAAAAAACAACCGGCGAGTGGCGAGACACGAATAATACA
CACACGCACACATGGTCAAAGGAGTGGCTCCAACGTCGGTGACGTCGCGCCCAGCCACAGACCCC
